>Addgene plasmid #55681 | REM1 | depositor partial sequence | sequence record 86230 | REM1
ATGACTCTTAACACCCAGCAGGAAGCAAAGACCACTCTGCGACGTCGAGCAAGCACACCACTACCCCTGT
CGTCCAGGGGCCACCAGCCTGGCCGCCTGTGCACAGCACCCTCTGCTCCATCCCAGCATCCCCGACTGGG
TCAGTCAGTCTCTCTCAACCCTCCCGTCCGGAAACCCTCCCCTGCCCAGGATGGGTGGTCCTCTGAATCC
AGCGACTCCGAAGGCTCTTGGGAGGCACTCTACCGGGTGGTGCTTCTTGGAGACCCTGGTGTTGGGAAGA
CTAGCCTGGCTAGCCTCTTCGCAGAGAAACAAGACCGAGACCCTCACGAGCAGCTGGGAGGTGTGTACGA
GAGAACGCTGTCAGTGGACGGAGAGGACACCACTCTGGTGGTCATGGACACCTGGGAGGCTGAGAAACTG
GATGAAAGCTGGTGCCAGGAGTCATGCCTGCAGGCAGGCAGCGCCTACGTCATCGTGTACTCCATAGCGG
ATCGCAGCAGCTTTGAGAGCGCCTCGGAGCTCCGAATCCAGCTGAGGCGCACGCATCAGGCCAACCACGT
GCCCATCATCCTGGTGGGCAACAAGGCCGACCTGGCCCGCTGCCGGGAAGTCTCGGTAGAAGAGGGTCGC
GCCTGCGCCGTGGTGTTCGACTGCAAGTTCATCGAGACTTCGGCCACTCTGCAGCACAATGTGACAGAGC
TCTTCGAGGGCGTGGTGCGCCAACTGCGCCTGCGCCGCCAGGACAATGCAGCCCCGGAGACACCTTCACC
TCGACGACGGGCCAGCTTGGGCCAGCGCGCCCGCCGATTCCTGGCACGTCTGACAGCACGCAGCGCACGA
CGCCGGGCACTTAAAGCCCGCTCCAAGTCCTGCCACAACCTGGCTGTGCTCTGA
