>Addgene plasmid #55681 | REM1 | depositor partial sequence | sequence record 86231 | pGEX2T backbone
ACGTTATCGACTGCACGGTGCACCAATGCTTCTGGCGTCAGGCAGCCATCGGAAGCTGTGGTATGGCTGT
GCAGGTCGTAAATCACTGCATAATTCGTGTCGCTCAAGGCGCACTCCCGTTCTGGATAATGTTTTTTGCG
CCGACATCATAACGGTTCTGGCAAATATTCTGAAATGAGCTGTTGACAATTAATCATCGGCTCGTATAAT
GTGTGGAATTGTGAGCGGATAACAATTTCACACAGGAAACAGTATTCATGTCCCCTATACTAGGTTATTG
GAAAATTAAGGGCCTTGTGCAACCCACTCGACTTCTTTTGGAATATCTTGAAGAAAAATATGAAGAGCAT
TTGTATGAGCGCGATGAAGGTGATAAATGGCGAAACAAAAAGTTTGAATTGGGTTTGGAGTTTCCCAATC
TTCCTTATTATATTGATGGTGATGTTAAATTAACACAGTCTATGGCCATCATACGTTATATAGCTGACAA
GCACAACATGTTGGGTGGTTGTCCAAAAGAGCGTGCAGAGATTTCAATGCTTGAAGGAGCGGTTTTGGAT
ATTAGATACGGTGTTTCGAGAATTGCATATAGTAAAGACTTTGAAACTCTCAAAGTTGATTTTCTTAGCA
AGCTACCTGAAATGCTGAAAATGTTCGAAGATCGTTTATGTCATAAAACATATTTAAATGGTGATCATGT
AACCCATCCTGACTTCATGTTGTATGACGCTCTTGATGTTGTTTTATACATGGACCCAATGTGCCTGGAT
GCGTTCCCAAAATTAGTTTGTTTTAAAAAACGTATTGAAGCTATCCCACAAATTGATAAGTACTTGAAAT
CCAGCAAGTATATAGCATGGCCTTTGCAGGGCTGGCAAGCCACGTTTGGTGGTGGCGACCATCCTCCAAA
ATCGGATCTGGTTCCGCGTGGATCCCCGGGAATTCATCGTGACTGACTGACGATCTGCCTCGCGCGTTTC
GGTGATGACGGTGAAAACCTCTGACACATGCAGCTCCCGGAGACGGTCACAGCTTGTCTGTAAGCGGATG
CCGGGAGCAGACAAGCCCGTCAGGGCGCGTCAGCGGGTGTTGGCGGGTGTCGGGGCGCAGCCATGACCCA
GTCACGTAGCGATAGCGGAGTGTATAATTCTTGAAGACGAAAGGGCCTCGTGATACGCCTATTTTTATAG
GTTAATGTCATGATAATAATGGTTTCTTAGACGTCAGGTGGCACTTTTCGGGGAAATGTGCGCGGAACCC
CTATTTGTTTATTTTTCTAAATACATTCAAATATGTATCCGCTCATGAGACAATAACCCTGATAAATGCT
TCAATAATATTGAAAAAGGAAGAGTATGAGTATTCAACATTTCCGTGTCGCCCTTATTCCCTTTTTTGCG
GCATTTTGCCTTCCTGTTTTTGCTCACCCAGAAACGCTGGTGAAAGTAAAAGATGCTGAAGATCAGTTGG
GTGCACGAGTGGGTTACATCGAACTGGATCTCAACAGCGGTAAGATCCTTGAGAGTTTTCGCCCCGAAGA
ACGTTTTCCAATGATGAGCACTTTTAAAGTTCTGCTATGTGGCGCGGTATTATCCCGTGTTGACGCCGGG
CAAGAGCAACTCGGTCGCCGCATACACTATTCTCAGAATGACTTGGTTGAGTACTCACCAGTCACAGAAA
AGCATCTTACGGATGGCATGACAGTAAGAGAATTATGCAGTGCTGCCATAACCATGAGTGATAACACTGC
GGCCAACTTACTTCTGACAACGATCGGAGGACCGAAGGAGCTAACCGCTTTTTTGCACAACATGGGGGAT
CATGTAACTCGCCTTGATCGTTGGGAACCGGAGCTGAATGAAGCCATACCAAACGACGAGCGTGACACCA
CGATGCCTGCAGCAATGGCAACAACGTTGCGCAAACTATTAACTGGCGAACTACTTACTCTAGCTTCCCG
GCAACAATTAATAGACTGGATGGAGGCGGATAAAGTTGCAGGACCACTTCTGCGCTCGGCCCTTCCGGCT
GGCTGGTTTATTGCTGATAAATCTGGAGCCGGTGAGCGTGGGTCTCGCGGTATCATTGCAGCACTGGGGC
CAGATGGTAAGCCCTCCCGTATCGTAGTTATCTACACGACGGGGAGTCAGGCAACTATGGATGAACGAAA
TAGACAGATCGCTGAGATAGGTGCCTCACTGATTAAGCATTGGTAACTGTCAGACCAAGTTTACTCATAT
ATACTTTAGATTGATTTAAAACTTCATTTTTAATTTAAAAGGATCTAGGTGAAGATCCTTTTTGATAATC
TCATGACCAAAATCCCTTAACGTGAGTTTTCGTTCCACTGAGCGTCAGACCCCGTAGAAAAGATCAAAGG
ATCTTCTTGAGATCCTTTTTTTCTGCGCGTAATCTGCTGCTTGCAAACAAAAAAACCACCGCTACCAGCG
GTGGTTTGTTTGCCGGATCAAGAGCTACCAACTCTTTTTCCGAAGGTAACTGGCTTCAGCAGAGCGCAGA
TACCAAATACTGTCCTTCTAGTGTAGCCGTAGTTAGGCCACCACTTCAAGAACTCTGTAGCACCGCCTAC
ATACCTCGCTCTGCTAATCCTGTTACCAGTGGCTGCTGCCAGTGGCGATAAGTCGTGTCTTACCGGGTTG
GACTCAAGACGATAGTTACCGGATAAGGCGCAGCGGTCGGGCTGAACGGGGGGTTCGTGCACACAGCCCA
GCTTGGAGCGAACGACCTACACCGAACTGAGATACCTACAGCGTGAGCTATGAGAAAGCGCCACGCTTCC
CGAAGGGAGAAAGGCGGACAGGTATCCGGTAAGCGGCAGGGTCGGAACAGGAGAGCGCACGAGGGAGCTT
CCAGGGGGAAACGCCTGGTATCTTTATAGTCCTGTCGGGTTTCGCCACCTCTGACTTGAGCGTCGATTTT
TGTGATGCTCGTCAGGGGGGCGGAGCCTATGGAAAAACGCCAGCAACGCGGCCTTTTTACGGTTCCTGGC
CTTTTGCTGGCCTTTTGCTCACATGTTCTTTCCTGCGTTATCCCCTGATTCTGTGGATAACCGTATTACC
GCCTTTGAGTGAGCTGATACCGCTCGCCGCAGCCGAACGACCGAGCGCAGCGAGTCAGTGAGCGAGGAAG
CGGAAGAGCGCCTGATGCGGTATTTTCTCCTTACGCATCTGTGCGGTATTTCACACCGCATAAATTCCGA
CACCATCGAATGGTGCAAAACCTTTCGCGGTATGGCATGATAGCGCCCGGAAGAGAGTCAATTCAGGGTG
GTGAATGTGAAACCAGTAACGTTATACGATGTCGCAGAGTATGCCGGTGTCTCTTATCAGACCGTTTCCC
GCGTGGTGAACCAGGCCAGCCACGTTTCTGCGAAAACGCGGGAAAAAGTGGAAGCGGCGATGGCGGAGCT
GAATTACATTCCCAACCGCGTGGCACAACAACTGGCGGGCAAACAGTCGTTGCTGATTGGCGTTGCCACC
TCCAGTCTGGCCCTGCACGCGCCGTCGCAAATTGTCGCGGCGATTAAATCTCGCGCCGATCAACTGGGTG
CCAGCGTGGTGGTGTCGATGGTAGAACGAAGCGGCGTCGAAGCCTGTAAAGCGGCGGTGCACAATCTTCT
CGCGCAACGCGTCAGTGGGCTGATCATTAACTATCCGCTGGATGACCAGGATGCCATTGCTGTGGAAGCT
GCCTGCACTAATGTTCCGGCGTTATTTCTTGATGTCTCTGACCAGACACCCATCAACAGTATTATTTTCT
CCCATGAAGACGGTACGCGACTGGGCGTGGAGCATCTGGTCGCATTGGGTCACCAGCAAATCGCGCTGTT
AGCGGGCCCATTAAGTTCTGTCTCGGCGCGTCTGCGTCTGGCTGGCTGGCATAAATATCTCACTCGCAAT
CAAATTCAGCCGATAGCGGAACGGGAAGGCGACTGGAGTGCCATGTCCGGTTTTCAACAAACCATGCAAA
TGCTGAATGAGGGCATCGTTCCCACTGCGATGCTGGTTGCCAACGATCAGATGGCGCTGGGCGCAATGCG
CGCCATTACCGAGTCCGGGCTGCGCGTTGGTGCGGATATCTCGGTAGTGGGATACGACGATACCGAAGAC
AGCTCATGTTATATCCCGCCGTTAACCACCATCAAACAGGATTTTCGCCTGCTGGGGCAAACCAGCGTGG
ACCGCTTGCTGCAACTCTCTCAGGGCCAGGCGGTGAAGGGCAATCAGCTGTTGCCCGTCTCACTGGTGAA
AAGAAAAACCACCCTGGCGCCCAATACGCAAACCGCCTCTCCCCGCGCGTTGGCCGATTCATTAATGCAG
CTGGCACGACAGGTTTCCCGACTGGAAAGCGGGCAGTGAGCGCAACGCAATTAATGTGAGTTAGCTCACT
CATTAGGCACCCCAGGCTTTACACTTTATGCTTCCGGCTCGTATGTTGTGTGGAATTGTGAGCGGATAAC
AATTTCACACAGGAAACAGCTATGACCATGATTACGGATTCACTGGCCGTCGTTTTACAACGTCGTGACT
GGGAAAACCCTGGCGTTACCCAACTTAATCGCCTTGCAGCACATCCCCCTTTCGCCAGCTGGCGTAATAG
CGAAGAGGCCCGCACCGATCGCCCTTCCCAACAGTTGCGCAGCCTGAATGGCGAATGGCGCTTTGCCTGG
TTTCCGGCACCAGAAGCGGTGCCGGAAAGCTGGCTGGAGTGCGATCTTCCTGAGGCCGATACTGTCGTCG
TCCCCTCAAACTGGCAGATGCACGGTTACGATGCGCCCATCTACACCAACGTAACCTATCCCATTACGGT
CAATCCGCCGTTTGTTCCCACGGAGAATCCGACGGGTTGTTACTCGCTCACATTTAATGTTGATGAAAGC
TGGCTACAGGAAGGCCAGACGCGAATTATTTTTGATGGCGTTGGAATT
