>Addgene plasmid #55681 | REM1 | addgene partial sequence | sequence record 92881 | pGEX5 5'-GGGCTGGCAAGCCACGTTTGGTG-3'
TCGGATCTGGTTCGCGTGGATCCACTCTTAACACCCAGCAGGAAGCAAAGACCACTCTGCGACGTCGAGC
AAGCACACCACTACCCCTGTCGTCCAGGGGCCACCAGCCTGGCCGCCTGTGCACAGCACCCTCTGCTCCA
TCCCAGCATCCCCGACTGGGTCAGTCAGTCTCTCTCAACCCTCCCGTCCGGAAACCCTCCCCTGCCCAGG
ATGGGTGGTCCTCTGAATCCAGCGACTCCGAAGGCTCTTGGGAGGCACTCTACCGGGTGGTGCTTCTTGG
AGACCCTGGTGTTGGGAAGACTAGCCTGGCTAGCCTCTTCGCAGAGAAACAAGACCGAGACCCTCACGAG
CAGCTGGGAGGTGTGTACGAGAGAACGCTGTCAGTGGACGGAGAGGACACCACTCTGGTGGTCATGGACA
CCTGGGAGGCTGAGAAACTGGATGAAAGCTGGTGCCAGGAGTCATGCCTGCAGGCAGGCAGCGCCTACGT
CATCGTGTACTCCATAGCGGATCGCAGCAGCTTTGAGAGCGCCTCGGAGCTCCGAATCCAGCTGAGGCGC
ACGCATCAGGCCAACCACGTGCCCATCATCCTGGTGGGCAACAAGGCCGACCTGGCCCGCTGCCGGGAAG
TCTCGGTAGAAGAGGGTCGCGCCTGCGCCGTGGTGTTCGACTGCAAGTTCATCGAGACTTCGGCCACTCT
GCAGCACAATGTGACAGAGCTCTTCGAGGGCGTGGTGCG
