>Addgene plasmid #55681 | REM1 | addgene partial sequence | sequence record 92890 | pGEX3 5'-CCGGGAGCTGCATGTGTCAGAGG-3'
CGCGCGAGGCAGATCGTCAGTCAGTCACGATGAATTCTCAGAGCACAGCCAGGTTGTGGCAGGACTTGGA
GCGGGCTTTAAGTGCCCGGCGTCGTGCGCTGCGTGCTGTCAGACGTGCCAGGAATCGGCGGGCGCGCTGG
CCCAAGCTGGCCCGTCGTCGAGGTGAAGGTGTCTCCGGGGCTGCATTGTCCTGGCGGCGCAGGCGCAGTT
GGCGCACCACGCCCTCGAAGAGCTCTGTCACATTGTGCTGCAGAGTGGCCGAAGTCTCGATGAACTTGCA
GTCGAACACCACGGCGCAGGCGCGACCCTCTTCTACCGAGACTTCCCGGCAGCGGGCCAGGTCGGCCTTG
TTGCCCACCAGGATGATGGGCACGTGGTTGGCCTGATGCGTGCGCCTCAGCTGGATTCGGAGCTCCGAGG
CGCTCTCAAAGCTGCTGCGATCCGCTATGGAGTACACGATGACGTAGGCGCTGCCTGCCTGCAGGCATGA
CTCCTGGCACCAGCTTTCATCCAGTTTCTCAGCCTCCCAGGTGTCCATGACCACCAGAGTGGTGTCCTCT
CCGTCCACTGACAGCGTTCTCTCGTACACACCTCCCAGCTGCTCGTGAGGGTCTCGGTCTTGTTTCTCTG
CGAAGAGGCTAGCCAGGCTAGTCTTCCCAACACCAGGGTCTCCAAGAAGCACCACCCGGTAGAGTGCCTC
CCAAGAGCCTTCGGAGTCGCTGGATTCAGAGGACCACCCATCCTGGGCAGGGGAGGGTTTCCGGACGGGA
GGGTTGAGAGAGACTGACTGACCCAGTCGGGGATGCTGGGATGGAGCAGAAGGTGCTGTGCACAGGCGGC
CAGGCTGGTGGCCCCTGGACGACAGGGGTAGTGGTGTGCTTGCTCGACGTCGCA
