[The description below was written by a language model from this plasmid's Addgene catalogue record.]
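Description:
REM1 is a bacterial expression plasmid built on the commercial pGEX2T backbone (about 4.9 kb without insert) that carries the mouse Rem1 coding sequence. Rem1 encodes a small GTPase of the RAS superfamily. The insert was placed by restriction cloning between the BamHI and EcoRI sites of the vector's polylinker, and both sites remain intact, so the fragment can be excised or transferred to other compatible vectors. The plasmid is maintained in E. coli as a high-copy replicon under ampicillin selection. The listed host is a BL21 (DE3) derivative that supplies extra rare-codon tRNAs, a common choice for producing mammalian proteins in bacteria.

The record lists the promoter as lac. pGEX-series vectors generally use an IPTG-inducible lac-type hybrid (tac) promoter, controlled by a plasmid-borne lac repressor gene. It drives an N-terminal glutathione S-transferase (GST) fusion, with a thrombin cleavage site in pGEX2T between GST and the cloned protein. The catalogue entry does not explicitly list a GST tag or confirm the reading frame, and no feature table is provided. A GST-REM1 fusion is therefore the expected product given the backbone and cloning sites, not a recorded fact.

The stated purpose is simply expression of mouse REM1. The associated publication examines how RAS and RHO family GTPases directly regulate distinct phosphoinositide 3-kinase isoforms. This suggests the plasmid was used to produce recombinant GTPase, which a GST fusion would allow to be purified on glutathione resin, for in vitro binding or biochemical assays.
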