Addgene plasmid #55681: REM1
Purpose: expression of mouse REM1
Depositing lab: Julian Downward. Depositing organization: Cancer Research UK. Publication: RAS and RHO families of GTPases directly regulate distinct phosphoinositide 3-kinase isoforms. Fritsch R, de Krijger I, Fritsch K, George R, Reason B, Kumar MS, Diefenbacher M, Stamp G, Downward J. Cell. 2013 May 23;153(5):1050-63. doi: 10.1016/j.cell.2013.04.031. PubMed 23706742.
Backbone
  Vector backbone: pGEX2T
  Backbone manufacturer: GE Healthcare Life Sciences
  Backbone size w/o insert (bp): 4948
  Vector type: Bacterial Expression
Growth in bacteria
  Bacterial resistance: Ampicillin, 100 μg/mL
  Growth temperature: 37°C
  Growth strain: BL21 codon plus ril de3
  Copy number: High Copy
Gene/Insert
  Gene/Insert name: REM1
  Species: M. musculus (mouse)
  Entrez Gene: Rem1 (a.k.a. RP23-35I8.9, E030011C07Rik, Rem)
  Promoter: lac
  Cloning method: Restriction Enzyme; 5′ cloning site BamHI (not destroyed); 3′ cloning site EcoRI (not destroyed)
  Sequencing primers: 5′ lac promoter; 3′ GST-R
Terms and licenses: Academic/Nonprofit Terms; Industry Terms: Not Available to Industry
How to cite: REM1 was a gift from Julian Downward (Addgene plasmid # 55681 ; http://n2t.net/addgene:55681 ; RRID:Addgene_55681)
